Addgene plasmid #79712: E2AK2_HUMAN_D0
Purpose: This plasmid encodes the kinase domain of E2AK2. Intended for co-expression with Lambda Phosphatase that accompanies this set to enhance bacterial kinase expression.
Depositing lab: John Chodera & Nicholas Levinson & Markus Seeliger. Depositing organization: Memorial Sloan-Kettering Cancer Center. Publication: An open library of human kinase domain constructs for automated bacterial expression. Albanese SK, Parton DL, Isik M, Rodriguez-Laureano L, Hanson SM, Behr JM, Gradia S, Jeans C, Levinson NM, Seeliger MA, Chodera JD. Biochemistry. 2018 Jul 13. doi: 10.1021/acs.biochem.7b01081. PubMed 30004690.
Backbone
  Vector backbone: pET His10 TEV LIC cloning vector (2B-T-10)
  Backbone manufacturer: Scott Gradia (Addgene plasmid # 78173)
  Vector type: Bacterial Expression
Growth in bacteria
  Bacterial resistance: Ampicillin, 100 μg/mL
  Growth temperature: 37°C
  Growth strain: DH5alpha
  Copy number: Low Copy
Gene/Insert
  Gene/Insert name: E2AK2
  Species: H. sapiens (human)
  Entrez Gene: EIF2AK2 (a.k.a. E2AK2)
  Promoter: T7
  Tag / fusion protein: His10-TEV (N terminal on backbone)
  Cloning method: Ligation Independent Cloning
  Sequencing primers: 5′ T7; 3′ T7 reverse
Terms and licenses: Academic/Nonprofit Terms; Industry Terms: Not Available to Industry
Depositor comments: This plasmid was generated as part of an open library of human kinase domain constructs for automated bacterial expression. The work can be found here doi: http://dx.doi.org/10.1101/038711 The lambda phosphatase expression vector can be found at https://www.addgene.org/79748/ The YopH Phosphatase expression vector can be found at https://www.addgene.org/79749/
How to cite: E2AK2_HUMAN_D0 was a gift from John Chodera & Nicholas Levinson & Markus Seeliger (Addgene plasmid # 79712 ; http://n2t.net/addgene:79712 ; RRID:Addgene_79712)
