[The description below was written by a language model from this plasmid's Addgene catalogue record.]
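Description:
E2AK2_HUMAN_D0 is a bacterial expression plasmid built on the pET His10 TEV LIC cloning vector (2B-T-10), a pET-family backbone designed for ligation independent cloning. It is maintained in E. coli as a low-copy plasmid under ampicillin selection, with DH5alpha listed as the propagation strain. The record does not include a feature table, so the origin of replication and other backbone details are not explicitly documented beyond what the backbone name implies.

The insert encodes the kinase domain of human E2AK2 (gene EIF2AK2), the interferon-induced, double-stranded-RNA-activated eIF2-alpha kinase also known as PKR. The exact residue boundaries of the domain are not stated. Expression is driven by a T7 promoter, so protein production requires a host strain that supplies T7 RNA polymerase. The backbone contributes an N-terminal His10 tag followed by a TEV protease recognition site. The tag allows the kinase domain to be captured by immobilised metal affinity chromatography, and the tag can then be removed by TEV cleavage.

The construct belongs to an open library of human kinase domain constructs assembled for automated bacterial expression. It is intended to be co-expressed with the Lambda phosphatase vector supplied with the set, and a YopH phosphatase vector is also noted as a companion. Co-expressing a phosphatase is described as a way to enhance kinase expression in bacteria, generally by keeping the kinase dephosphorylated and limiting the toxicity or heterogeneity caused by its activity. Typical uses would be producing recombinant kinase domain for biochemical, biophysical or structural studies.
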