>Addgene plasmid #79712 | E2AK2_HUMAN_D0 | addgene partial sequence | sequence record 156448 | T7 5'-TAATACGACTCACTATAGGG-3'
ATTAAGCGGCCGCCCTGCAGGACTCGAGTTCTAGAAATAATTTTGTTTAACTTTAAGAAGGAGATATACA
TATGAAATCTTCTCACCATCACCATCACCATCACCATCACCATGAAAACCTGTACTTCCAATCCAATGCA
GAGACGAAATATACGGTGGATAAACGCTTTGGTATGGATTTCAAGGAGATTGAACTGATCGGATCGGGGG
GGTTTGGCCAGGTATTTAAAGCGAAACACCGGATCGACGGGAAAACTTACGTAATTAAACGCGTAAAGTA
CAACAATGAAAAAGCCGAGCGGGAAGTGAAAGCTCTGGCGAAACTGGATCACGTGAATATTGTCCATTAT
AACGGTTGCTGGGATGGGTTTGACTATGATCCGGAAACGTCGGATGATAGCCTGGAGTCTAGTGATTACG
ACCCGGAAAACTCGAAAAACTCATCGCGCTCGAAAACAAAATGCCTGTTTATTCAGATGGAATTTTGCGA
TAAAGGCACGCTGGAACAGTGGATCGAAAAACGCCGCGGGGAAAAACTGGATAAAGTCCTGGCCCTTGAA
CTGTTTGAACAGATTACAAAAGGGGTTGACTATATCCATAGTAAAAAGTTAATCCACCGTGACCTGAAAC
CTAGTAATATCTTTTTGGTAGACACTAAACAGGTAAAGATTGGTGACTTCGGGCTGGTCACATCCCTGAA
AAATGATGGCAAGCGTACGCGCAGTAAAGGTACCCTCCGCTACATGTCGCCAGAGCAGATTTCCTCACAA
GATTATGGTAAAGAAGTTGATCTGTACGCGCTTGGACTTATCCTGGCAGA
