>Addgene plasmid #79712 | E2AK2_HUMAN_D0 | addgene partial sequence | sequence record 156449 | T7term 5'-GCTAGTTATTGCTCAGCGG-3'
TTAGCAGCCGGATCAGCGCGCACGCGTGGTACCGGCCGGCCACCAGGTGGCGCGCCGCGATCGCGGATCC
GTTATCCACTTCCAATGTTATTAGCACGTATGGCGTTCATTTTTTTCAGGGCTTTTTTTCCAAACAGTGA
GGGTGCGAAGAATTTCGCTTGTGTTCGGACGATCTTCCGGTTTTTTGCTAAGCAGTTTCTGCAGCAGGGT
TTTCTCTTTTTTGTCAAAGATATCGCTAATAATGCCATCGCGGAGGTCTGTAAAGAATTTGCTGGTTTCG
AAAGCCGTATCACACACATGCAGAAGTTCTGCCAGGATAAGTCCAAGCGCGTACAGATCAACTTCTTTAC
CATAATCTTGTGAGGAAATCTGCTCTGGCGACATGTAGCGGAGGGTACCTTTACTGCGCGTACGCTTGCC
ATCATTTTTCAGGGATGTGACCAGCCCGAAGTCACCAATCTTTACCTGTTTAGTGTCTACCAAAAAGATA
TTACTAGGTTTCAGGTCACGGTGGATTAACTTTTTACTATGGATATAGTCAACCCCTTTTGTAATCTGTT
CAAACAGTTCAAGGGCCAGGACTTTATCCAGTTTTTCCCCGCGGCGTTTTTCGATCCACTGTTCCAGCGT
GCCTTTATCGCAAAATTCCATCTGAATAAACAGGCATTTTGTTTTCGAGCGCGATGAGTTTTTCGAGTTT
TCCGGGTCGTAATCACTAGACTCCAGGCTATCATCCGACGTTTCCGGATCATAGTCAAACCCATCCCAGC
AACCGTTATAATGGACAATATTCACGTGATCCAGTTTCGCCAGAGCTTTCACTTCC
