>Addgene plasmid #79712 | E2AK2_HUMAN_D0 | depositor partial sequence | sequence record 161574 | Sequence of gene (E2AK2_HUMAN) inserted into backbone.
GAAACAAAGTATACTGTGGACAAGAGGTTTGGCATGGATTTTAAAGAAATAGAATTAATTGGCTCAGGTG
GATTTGGCCAAGTTTTCAAAGCAAAACACAGAATTGACGGAAAGACTTACGTTATTAAACGTGTTAAATA
TAATAACGAGAAGGCGGAGCGTGAAGTAAAAGCATTGGCAAAACTTGATCATGTAAATATTGTTCACTAC
AATGGCTGTTGGGATGGATTTGATTATGATCCTGAGACCAGTGATGATTCTCTTGAGAGCAGTGATTATG
ATCCTGAGAACAGCAAAAATAGTTCAAGGTCGAAAACAAAATGCCTGTTTATTCAGATGGAATTTTGCGA
TAAAGGCACGCTGGAACAGTGGATCGAAAAACGCCGCGGGGAAAAACTGGATAAAGTCCTGGCCCTTGAA
CTGTTTGAACAGATTACAAAAGGGGTTGACTATATCCATAGTAAAAAGTTAATCCACCGTGACCTGAAAC
CTAGTAATATCTTTTTGGTAGACACTAAACAGGTAAAGATTGGTGACTTCGGGCTGGTCACATCCCTGAA
AAATGATGGCAAGCGTACGCGCAGTAAAGGTACCCTCCGCTACATGTCGCCAGAGCAGATTTCCTCACAA
GATTATGGTAAAGAAGTTGATCTGTACGCGCTTGGACTTATCCTGGCAGAACTTCTGCATGTGTGTGATA
CGGCTTTCGAAACCAGCAAATTCTTTACAGACCTCCGCGATGGCATTATTAGCGATATCTTTGACAAAAA
AGAGAAAACCCTGCTGCAGAAACTGCTTAGCAAAAAACCGGAAGATCGTCCGAACACAAGCGAAATTCTT
CGCACCCTCACTGTTTGGAAAAAAAGCCCTGAAAAAAATGAACGCCATACGTGT
